>Addgene plasmid #224757 | pGEMHE:mTREK-1(tandem wt-wt) | addgene full sequence | sequence record 445175 | Addgene NGS Result
GAAGATCCTTTGATCTTTTCTACGGGGTCTGACGCTCAGTGGAACGAAAACTCACGTTAAGGGATTTTGG
TCATGAGATTATCAAAAAGGATCTTCACCTAGATCCTTTTAAATTAAAAATGAAGTTTTAAATCAATCTA
AAGTATATATGAGTAAACTTGGTCTGACAGTTACCAATGCTTAATCAGTGAGGCACCTATCTCAGCGATC
TGTCTATTTCGTTCATCCATAGTTGCCTGACTCCCCGTCGTGTAGATAACTACGATACGGGAGGGCTTAC
CATCTGGCCCCAGTGCTGCAATGATACCGCGAGACCCACGCTCACCGGCTCCAGATTTATCAGCAATAAA
CCAGCCAGCCGGAAGGGCCGAGCGCAGAAGTGGTCCTGCAACTTTATCCGCCTCCATCCAGTCTATTAAT
TGTTGCCGGGAAGCTAGAGTAAGTAGTTCGCCAGTTAATAGTTTGCGCAACGTTGTTGCCATTGCTACAG
GCATCGTGGTGTCACGCTCGTCGTTTGGTATGGCTTCATTCAGCTCCGGTTCCCAACGATCAAGGCGAGT
TACATGATCCCCCATGTTGTGCAAAAAAGCGGTTAGCTCCTTCGGTCCTCCGATCGTTGTCAGAAGTAAG
TTGGCCGCAGTGTTATCACTCATGGTTATGGCAGCACTGCATAATTCTCTTACTGTCATGCCATCCGTAA
GATGCTTTTCTGTGACTGGTGAGTACTCAACCAAGTCATTCTGAGAATAGTGTATGCGGCGACCGAGTTG
CTCTTGCCCGGCGTCAATACGGGATAATACCGCGCCACATAGCAGAACTTTAAAAGTGCTCATCATTGGA
AAACGTTCTTCGGGGCGAAAACTCTCAAGGATCTTACCGCTGTTGAGATCCAGTTCGATGTAACCCACTC
GTGCACCCAACTGATCTTCAGCATCTTTTACTTTCACCAGCGTTTCTGGGTGAGCAAAAACAGGAAGGCA
AAATGCCGCAAAAAAGGGAATAAGGGCGACACGGAAATGTTGAATACTCATACTCTTCCTTTTTCAATAT
TATTGAAGCATTTATCAGGGTTATTGTCTCATGAGCGGATACATATTTGAATGTATTTAGAAAAATAAAC
AAATAGGGGTTCCGCGCACATTTCCCCGAAAAGTGCCACCTGACGTCTAAGAAACCATTATTATCATGAC
ATTAACCTATAAAAATAGGCGTATCACGAGGCCCTTTCGTCTCGCGCGTTTCGGTGATGACGGTGAAAAC
CTCTGACACATGCAGCTCCCGGAGACGGTCACAGCTTGTCTGTAAGCGGATGCCGGGAGCAGACAAGCCC
GTCAGGGCGCGTCAGCGGGTGTTGGCGGGTGTCGGGGCTGGCTTAACTATGCGGCATCAGAGCAGATTGT
ACTGAGAGTGCACCATATGCGGTGTGAAATACCGCACAGATGCGTAAGGAGAAAATACCGCATCAGGCGC
CATTCGCCATTCAGGCTGCGCAACTGTTGGGAAGGGCGATCGGTGCGGGCCTCTTCGCTATTACGCCAGC
TGGCGAAAGGGGGATGTGCTGCAAGGCGATTAAGTTGGGTAACGCCAGGGTTTTCCCAGTCACGACGTTG
TAAAACGACGGCCAGTGAATTGTAATACGACTCACTATAGGGCGAATTAATTCGAGCTCGGTACCCAGCT
TGCTTGTTCTTTTTGCAGAAGCTCAGAATAAACGCTCAACTTTGGCAGATCAATTCCCCGGGGATCCGAA
TTCTCTAGAGCAAGCTTATGGCGGCCCCTGACTTGCTGGATCCCAAGTCTGCTGCTCAGAACTCCAAACC
GAGGCTCTCATTCTCCTCAAAACCCACCGTGCTTGCTTCCCGGGTGGAGAGTGACTCGGCCATTAATGTT
ATGAAATGGAAGACGGTCTCCACGATTTTCCTGGTGGTCGTCCTCTACCTGATCATCGGAGCCACGGTGT
TCAAGGCATTGGAGCAGCCTCAGGAGATTTCCCAGAGGACCACCATTGTGATCCAGAAGCAGACCTTCAT
AGCCCAGCATGCCTGCGTCAACTCCACCGAGCTGGACGAACTCATCCAGCAAATAGTGGCAGCAATAAAC
GCAGGAATTATCCCCTTAGGAAACAGCTCCAATCAAGTTAGTCACTGGGACCTCGGAAGCTCTTTCTTCT
TTGCTGGTACTGTTATCACAACCATAGGATTTGGAAACATCTCCCCACGAACTGAAGGTGGAAAAATATT
CTGCATCATCTATGCCTTGCTGGGAATTCCCCTCTTTGGCTTTCTACTGGCTGGGGTTGGTGATCAGCTA
GGAACTATATTTGGAAAAGGAATTGCCAAAGTGGAAGACACATTTATTAAGTGGAATGTTAGTCAGACGA
AGATTCGTATCATCTCCACCATCATCTTCATCCTGTTTGGCTGTGTCCTCTTTGTGGCTCTCCCTGCGGT
CATATTCAAGCACATAGAAGGCTGGAGCGCCCTGGACGCTATCTATTTTGTGGTTATCACTCTGACGACC
ATTGGATTTGGAGACTACGTGGCAGGTGGATCAGACATTGAATATCTGGACTTCTACAAGCCTGTGGTGT
GGTTCTGGATCCTCGTTGGGCTGGCCTACTTTGCAGCTGTTCTGAGCATGATTGGGGACTGGCTACGGGT
GATCTCTAAGAAGACGAAGGAAGAGGTGGGAGAGTTCAGAGCGCATGCCGCTGAGTGGACAGCCAATGTC
ACGGCCGAGTTCAAGGAAACGAGGAGGCGGCTGAGCGTGGAGATCTACGACAAGTTCCAGCGTGCCACAT
CCGTGAAGCGGAAGCTCTCCGCAGAGCTGGCGGGCAACCACAACCAGGAACTGACTCCGTGTCGTCGCAC
CCTGTCTGTGAACCACCTGACCAGCGAGAGGGAAGTCCTGCCTCCCTTGCTGAAGGCTGAGAGCATCTAT
CTGAACGGTCTGACACCACACTGTGCTGGTGAGGACATAGCTGTCATTGAGAACATGAAGGCGGCCGCTG
GTAGTGGTGGATCAGGAGGTTCCGGCGGCTCTAGTGGATCGAGTGGGTCTATGGCGGCCCCTGACTTGCT
GGATCCCAAGTCTGCTGCTCAGAACTCCAAACCGAGGCTCTCATTCTCCTCAAAACCCACCGTGCTTGCT
TCCCGGGTGGAGAGTGACTCGGCCATTAATGTTATGAAATGGAAGACGGTCTCCACGATTTTCCTGGTGG
TCGTCCTCTACCTGATCATCGGAGCCACGGTGTTCAAGGCATTGGAGCAGCCTCAGGAGATTTCCCAGAG
GACCACCATTGTGATCCAGAAGCAGACCTTCATAGCCCAGCATGCCTGCGTCAACTCCACCGAGCTGGAC
GAACTCATCCAGCAAATAGTGGCAGCAATAAACGCAGGAATTATCCCCTTAGGAAACAGCTCCAATCAAG
TTAGTCACTGGGACCTCGGAAGCTCTTTCTTCTTTGCTGGTACTGTTATCACAACCATAGGATTTGGAAA
CATCTCCCCACGAACTGAAGGTGGAAAAATATTCTGCATCATCTATGCCTTGCTGGGAATTCCCCTCTTT
GGCTTTCTACTGGCTGGGGTTGGTGATCAGCTAGGAACTATATTTGGAAAAGGAATTGCCAAAGTGGAAG
ACACATTTATTAAGTGGAATGTTAGTCAGACGAAGATTCGTATCATCTCCACCATCATCTTCATCCTGTT
TGGCTGTGTCCTCTTTGTGGCTCTCCCTGCGGTCATATTCAAGCACATAGAAGGCTGGAGCGCCCTGGAC
GCTATCTATTTTGTGGTTATCACTCTGACGACCATTGGATTTGGAGACTACGTGGCAGGTGGATCAGACA
TTGAATATCTGGACTTCTACAAGCCTGTGGTGTGGTTCTGGATCCTCGTTGGGCTGGCCTACTTTGCAGC
TGTTCTGAGCATGATTGGGGACTGGCTACGGGTGATCTCTAAGAAGACGAAGGAAGAGGTGGGAGAGTTC
AGAGCGCATGCCGCTGAGTGGACAGCCAATGTCACGGCCGAGTTCAAGGAAACGAGGAGGCGGCTGAGCG
TGGAGATCTACGACAAGTTCCAGCGTGCCACATCCGTGAAGCGGAAGCTCTCCGCAGAGCTGGCGGGCAA
CCACAACCAGGAACTGACTCCGTGTCGTCGCACCCTGTCTGTGAACCACCTGACCAGCGAGAGGGAAGTC
CTGCCTCCCTTGCTGAAGGCTGAGAGCATCTATCTGAACGGTCTGACACCACACTGTGCTGGTGAGGACA
TAGCTGTCATTGAGAACATGAAGTAGCTCGAGTCGACGGATCCGCGGCCCGCGCATGCCCATGGTCTCTA
GCTTGATCTGGTTACCACTAAACCAGCCTCAAGAACACCCGAATGGAGTCTCTAAGCTACATAATACCAA
CTTACACTTTACAAAATGTTGTCCCCCAAAATGTAGCCATTCGTATCTGCTCCTAATAAAAARAAAGTTT
CTTCACATTCTAAAAAAAAAAAAAAAAAAAAAAAAAAAMCCCCCCCCCCCCCCCTGCAGGCGGCGCTTAA
GTATCCGTACGACGTCCCGGACTACGCGTAAGAATTCGCGGCGCCTAGGGCGGCCGGCGCGGCTAGCTTG
AGTATTCTATAGTGTCACCTAAATAGCTTGGCGTAATCATGGTCATAGCTGTTTCCTGTGTGAAATTGTT
ATCCGCTCACAATTCCACACAACATACGAGCCGGAAGCATAAAGTGTAAAGCCTGGGGTGCCTAATGAGT
GAGCTAACTCACATTAATTGCGTTGCGCTCACTGCCCGCTTTCCAGTCGGGAAACCTGTCGTGCCAGCTG
CATTAATGAATCGGCCAACGCGCGGGGAGAGGCGGTTTGCGTATTGGGCGCTCTTCCGCTTCCTCGCTCA
CTGACTCGCTGCGCTCGGTCGTTCGGCTGCGGCGAGCGGTATCAGCTCACTCAAAGGCGGTAATACGGTT
ATCCACAGAATCAGGGGATAACGCAGGAAAGAACATGTGAGCAAAAGGCCAGCAAAAGGCCAGGAACCGT
AAAAAGGCCGCGTTGCTGGCGTTTTTCCATAGGCTCCGCCCCCCTGACGAGCATCACAAAAATCGACGCT
CAAGTCAGAGGTGGCGAAACCCGACAGGACTATAAAGATACCAGGCGTTTCCCCCTGGAAGCTCCCTCGT
GCGCTCTCCTGTTCCGACCCTGCCGCTTACCGGATACCTGTCCGCCTTTCTCCCTTCGGGAAGCGTGGCG
CTTTCTCATAGCTCACGCTGTAGGTATCTCAGTTCGGTGTAGGTCGTTCGCTCCAAGCTGGGCTGTGTGC
ACGAACCCCCCGTTCAGCCCGACCGCTGCGCCTTATCCGGTAACTATCGTCTTGAGTCCAACCCGGTAAG
ACACGACTTATCGCCACTGGCAGCAGCCACTGGTAACAGGATTAGCAGAGCGAGGTATGTAGGCGGTGCT
ACAGAGTTCTTGAAGTGGTGGCCTAACTACGGCTACACTAGAAGAACAGTATTTGGTATCTGCGCTCTGC
TGAAGCCAGTTACCTTCGGAAAAAGAGTTGGTAGCTCTTGATCCGGCAAACAAACCACCGCTGGTAGCGG
TGGTTTTTTTGTTTGCAAGCAGCAGATTACGCGCAGAAAAAAAGGATCTCAA
Features (pLannotate 1.2.2; 18 found; start..end, strand, type, name):
    171..1031    -  CDS            AmpR: β-lactamase; bla; confers resistance to ampicillin, carbenicillin, and related antibiotics
   1032..1136    -  promoter       AmpR promoter: bla
   1231..1266    +  CDS            rop (fragment): Rop protein, which maintains plasmids at low copy number; rop
   1368..1467    +  misc_feature   bom (fragment): basis of mobility region from pBR322
   1473..1630    -  CDS            lacZα (fragment): LacZα fragment of β-galactosidase; lacZ fragment
   1633..1651    +  promoter       T7 promoter: promoter for bacteriophage T7 RNA polymerase
   1659..1676    +  misc_feature   MCS (fragment): pUC18/19 multiple cloning site
   1683..1725    +  5'UTR          Xenopus globin 5'-UTR: translational enhancer from the 5'-UTR of the major beta-globin gene of Xenopus laevis
   1771..3000    +  CDS            Kcnk2: KCNK2_MOUSE - Experimental evidence at protein level: Swiss-Prot protein existence level 1. Ion channel that contributes to passive transmembrane potassium transport. Reversibly converts between a voltage-insensitive potassium leak channel and a voltage-dependent outward rectifying potassium channel in a phosphorylation-dependent manner. In astrocytes, forms mostly heterodimeric potassium channels with KCNK1, with only a minor proportion of functional channels containing homodimeric KCNK2 (PubMed:24496152). In astrocytes, the heterodimer formed by KCNK1 and KCNK2 is required for rapid glutamat
   3064..4293    +  CDS            Kcnk2: KCNK2_MOUSE - Experimental evidence at protein level: Swiss-Prot protein existence level 1. Ion channel that contributes to passive transmembrane potassium transport. Reversibly converts between a voltage-insensitive potassium leak channel and a voltage-dependent outward rectifying potassium channel in a phosphorylation-dependent manner. In astrocytes, forms mostly heterodimeric potassium channels with KCNK1, with only a minor proportion of functional channels containing homodimeric KCNK2 (PubMed:24496152). In astrocytes, the heterodimer formed by KCNK1 and KCNK2 is required for rapid glutamat
   4361..4486    +  3'UTR          Xenopus globin 3'-UTR: 3'-UTR of the major beta-globin gene of Xenopus laevis
   4552..4574    +  CDS            3xHA (fragment): three tandem HA epitope tags
   4626..4644    -  promoter       SP6 promoter: promoter for bacteriophage SP6 RNA polymerase
   4686..4702    -  protein_bind   lac operator: The lac repressor binds to the lac operator to inhibit transcription in E. coli. This inhibition can be relieved by adding lactose or isopropyl-β-D-thiogalactopyranoside (IPTG). lac repressor encoded by lacI
   4710..4740    -  promoter       lac promoter: promoter for the E. coli lac operon
   4755..4776    -  protein_bind   CAP binding site: CAP binding activates transcription in the presence of cAMP. E. coli catabolite activator protein
   4789..4881    -  CDS            lacI (fragment): lac repressor; lacI; The lac repressor binds to the lac operator to inhibit transcription in E. coli. This inhibition can be relieved by adding lactose or isopropyl-β-D-thiogalactopyranoside (IPTG).
   5064..5652    -  rep_origin     ori: high-copy-number ColE1/pMB1/pBR322/pUC origin of replication
