[The description below was written by a language model from this plasmid's Addgene catalogue record and pLannotate feature annotations shown in this document.]
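Description:
pGEMHE:mTREK-1(tandem wt-wt) is a bacterial plasmid built on the pGEMHE backbone and serves as a template for in vitro transcription of RNA for expression in oocytes. It is maintained in E. coli as a high-copy plasmid through a ColE1/pUC-type origin and is selected with ampicillin via the β-lactamase gene and its native promoter. The remaining annotated backbone features are cloning-vector remnants with no evident role in the intended use. They include lacZα, lacI, rop and bom fragments, the lac promoter/operator with its CAP site, and a short match to an HA tag that lies downstream of the 3′ UTR.

The payload is transcribed from a T7 promoter. This is followed by the Xenopus laevis β-globin 5′ UTR, the channel coding region, and the Xenopus β-globin 3′ UTR. The globin UTRs are the characteristic pGEMHE arrangement that enhances stability and translation of injected RNA in oocytes. An SP6 promoter sits downstream in the opposite orientation. The insert, cloned between HindIII and XhoI sites, consists of two copies of mouse Kcnk2, which encodes the two-pore-domain potassium channel K2P2.1 (TREK-1). The copies are placed head to tail in the same orientation and separated by a short unannotated stretch, presumably a linker. The catalogue insert size of 1236 bp corresponds to roughly one copy, whereas the feature table shows two copies of about 1.2 kb each.

Because K2P channels function as dimers, a concatenated wild-type–wild-type construct yields both subunits in one polypeptide. Such a construct can serve as a reference for tandem channels carrying defined subunit mutations. The associated study concerns how metabolic and thermal stimuli control TREK-1 through its sensory and gating domains.
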