Addgene plasmid #224757: pGEMHE:mTREK-1(tandem wt-wt)
Purpose: In vitro transcription for Oocyte expression of mTREK-1(tandem wt-wt)
Depositing lab: Dan Minor. Depositing organization: University of California, San Francisco (UCSF). Publication: Metabolic and thermal stimuli control K(2P)2.1 (TREK-1) through modular sensory and gating domains. Bagriantsev SN, Clark KA, Minor DL Jr. EMBO J. 2012 Aug 1;31(15):3297-308. doi: 10.1038/emboj.2012.171. Epub 2012 Jun 22. PubMed 22728824.
Backbone
  Vector backbone: pGEMHE
  Vector type: In vitro transcription for Oocyte expression
Growth in bacteria
  Bacterial resistance: Ampicillin, 100 μg/mL
  Growth temperature: 37°C
  Growth strain: DH5alpha
  Copy number: High Copy
Gene/Insert
  Gene/Insert name: Tandem TREK-1 (wt-wt) (alt names: Kcnk2; TREK-1)
  Species: M. musculus (mouse)
  Insert size (bp): 1236
  Entrez Gene: Kcnk2 (a.k.a. A430027H14Rik, TREK-1)
  Promoter: T7
  Cloning method: Restriction Enzyme; 5′ cloning site Hind III (not destroyed); 3′ cloning site XhoI (not destroyed)
  Sequencing primers: 5′ TAATACGACTCACTATAGGG; 3′ TCGGGTGTTCTTGAGGCTGG
Terms and licenses: Academic/Nonprofit Terms; Industry Terms: Not Available to Industry
How to cite: pGEMHE:mTREK-1(tandem wt-wt) was a gift from Dan Minor (Addgene plasmid # 224757 ; http://n2t.net/addgene:224757 ; RRID:Addgene_224757)
